>Addgene plasmid #120575 | pLEX-FLAG-NRASQ61K-IRES-Puro | addgene full sequence | sequence record 234063 | Addgene NGS Result
TGGAAGGGCTAATTCACTCCCAAAGAAGACAAGATATCCTTGATCTGTGGATCTACCACACACAAGGCTA
CTTCCCTGATTAGCAGAACTACACACCAGGGCCAGGGGTCAGATATCCACTGACCTTTGGATGGTGCTAC
AAGCTAGTACCAGTTGAGCCAGATAAGGTAGAAGAGGCCAATAAAGGAGAGAACACCAGCTTGTTACACC
CTGTGAGCCTGCATGGGATGGATGACCCGGAGAGAGAAGTGTTAGAGTGGAGGTTTGACAGCCGCCTAGC
ATTTCATCACGTGGCCCGAGAGCTGCATCCGGAGTACTTCAAGAACTGCTGATATCGAGCTTGCTACAAG
GGACTTTCCGCTGGGGACTTTCCAGGGAGGCGTGGCCTGGGCGGGACTGGGGAGTGGCGAGCCCTCAGAT
CCTGCATATAAGCAGCTGCTTTTTGCCTGTACTGGGTCTCTCTGGTTAGACCAGATCTGAGCCTGGGAGC
TCTCTGGCTAACTAGGGAACCCACTGCTTAAGCCTCAATAAAGCTTGCCTTGAGTGCTTCAAGTAGTGTG
TGCCCGTCTGTTGTGTGACTCTGGTAACTAGAGATCCCTCAGACCCTTTTAGTCAGTGTGGAAAATCTCT
AGCAGTGGCGCCCGAACAGGGACTTGAAAGCGAAAGGGAAACCAGAGGAGCTCTCTCGACGCAGGACTCG
GCTTGCTGAAGCGCGCACGGCAAGAGGCGAGGGGCGGCGACTGGTGAGTACGCCAAAAATTTTGACTAGC
GGAGGCTAGAAGGAGAGAGATGGGTGCGAGAGCGTCAGTATTAAGCGGGGGAGAATTAGATCGCGATGGG
AAAAAATTCGGTTAAGGCCAGGGGGAAAGAAAAAATATAAATTAAAACATATAGTATGGGCAAGCAGGGA
GCTAGAACGATTCGCAGTTAATCCTGGCCTGTTAGAAACATCAGAAGGCTGTAGACAAATACTGGGACAG
CTACAACCATCCCTTCAGACAGGATCAGAAGAACTTAGATCATTATATAATACAGTAGCAACCCTCTATT
GTGTGCATCAAAGGATAGAGATAAAAGACACCAAGGAAGCTTTAGACAAGATAGAGGAAGAGCAAAACAA
AAGTAAGACCACCGCACAGCAAGCGGCCGGCCGCTGATCTTCAGACCTGGAGGAGGAGATATGAGGGACA
ATTGGAGAAGTGAATTATATAAATATAAAGTAGTAAAAATTGAACCATTAGGAGTAGCACCCACCAAGGC
AAAGAGAAGAGTGGTGCAGAGAGAAAAAAGAGCAGTGGGAATAGGAGCTTTGTTCCTTGGGTTCTTGGGA
GCAGCAGGAAGCACTATGGGCGCAGCGTCAATGACGCTGACGGTACAGGCCAGACAATTATTGTCTGGTA
TAGTGCAGCAGCAGAACAATTTGCTGAGGGCTATTGAGGCGCAACAGCATCTGTTGCAACTCACAGTCTG
GGGCATCAAGCAGCTCCAGGCAAGAATCCTGGCTGTGGAAAGATACCTAAAGGATCAACAGCTCCTGGGG
ATTTGGGGTTGCTCTGGAAAACTCATTTGCACCACTGCTGTGCCTTGGAATGCTAGTTGGAGTAATAAAT
CTCTGGAACAGATTTGGAATCACACGACCTGGATGGAGTGGGACAGAGAAATTAACAATTACACAAGCTT
AATACACTCCTTAATTGAAGAATCGCAAAACCAGCAAGAAAAGAATGAACAAGAATTATTGGAATTAGAT
AAATGGGCAAGTTTGTGGAATTGGTTTAACATAACAAATTGGCTGTGGTATATAAAATTATTCATAATGA
TAGTAGGAGGCTTGGTAGGTTTAAGAATAGTTTTTGCTGTACTTTCTATAGTGAATAGAGTTAGGCAGGG
ATATTCACCATTATCGTTTCAGACCCACCTCCCAACCCCGAGGGGACCCGACAGGCCCGAAGGAATAGAA
GAAGAAGGTGGAGAGAGAGACAGAGACAGATCCATTCGATTAGTGAACGGATCGGCACTGCGTGCGCCAA
TTCTGCAGACAAATGGCAGTATTCATCCACAATTTTAAAAGAAAAGGGGGGATTGGGGGGTACAGTGCAG
GGGAAAGAATAGTAGACATAATAGCAACAGACATACAAACTAAAGAATTACAAAAACAAATTACAAAAAT
TCAAAATTTTCGGGTTTATTACAGGGACAGCAGAGATCCAGTTTGGTTAGTACCGGGCCCGCTCTAGTCC
GGAATCAGTCCTGCTCCTCGGCCACGAAGTGCACGCAGTTGCCGGCCGGGTCGCGCAGGGCGAACTCCCG
CCCCCACGGCTGCTCGCCGATCTCGGTCATGGCCGGCCCGGAGGCGTCCCGGAAGTTCGTGGACACGACC
TCCGACCACTCGGCGTACAGCTCGTCCAGGCCGCGCACCCACACCCAGGCCAGGGTGTTGTCCGGCACCA
CCTGGTCCTGGACCGCGCTGATGAACAGGGTCACGTCGTCCCGGACCACACCGGCGAAGTCGTCCTCCAC
GAAGTCCCGGGAGAACCCGAGCCGGTCGGTCCAGAACTCGACCGCTCCGGCGACGTCGCGCGCGGTGAGC
ACCGGAACGGCACTGGTCAACTTGGCCATGGTGGCCCTCCTATAGTGAGTCGTATTATACTATGCCGATA
TACTATGCCGATGATTAATTGTCAACACGTGCTGCAGGTCCGAGGTTCTAGACGTATTACCGCCATGCAT
TAGTTATTAATAGTAATCAATTACGGGGTCATTAGTTCATAGCCCATATATGGAGTTCCGCGTTACATAA
CTTACGGTAAATGGCCCGCCTGGCTGACCGCCCAACGACCCCCGCCCATTGACGTCAATAATGACGTATG
TTCCCATAGTAACGCCAATAGGGACTTTCCATTGACGTCAATGGGTGGAGTATTTACGGTAAACTGCCCA
CTTGGCAGTACATCAAGTGTATCATATGCCAAGTACGCCCCCTATTGACGTCAATGACGGTAAATGGCCC
GCCTGGCATTATGCCCAGTACATGACCTTATGGGACTTTCCTACTTGGCAGTACATCTACGTATTAGTCA
TCGCTATTACCATGGTGATGCGGTTTTGGCAGTACATCAATGGGCGTGGATAGCGGTTTGACTCACGGGG
ATTTCCAAGTCTCCACCCCATTGACGTCAATGGGAGTTTGTTTTGGCACCAAAATCAACGGGACTTTCCA
AAATGTCGTAACAACTCCGCCCCATTGACGCAAATGGGCGGTAGGCGTGTACGGTGGGAGGTCTATATAA
GCAGAGCTCGTTTAGTGAACCGTCAGATCGCCTGGAGACGCCATCCACGCTGTTTTGACCTCCATAGAAG
ACACCGACTCTACTAGAGGATCCATGGATTATAAAGATGACGACGATAAAACTGAGTACAAACTGGTGGT
GGTTGGAGCAGGTGGTGTTGGGAAAAGCGCACTGACAATCCAGCTAATCCAGAACCACTTTGTAGATGAA
TATGATCCCACCATAGAGGATTCTTACAGAAAACAAGTGGTTATAGATGGTGAAACCTGTTTGTTGGACA
TACTGGATACAGCTGGAAAAGAAGAGTACAGTGCCATGAGAGACCAATACATGAGGACAGGCGAAGGCTT
CCTCTGTGTATTTGCCATCAATAATAGCAAGTCATTTGCGGATATTAACCTCTACAGGGAGCAGATTAAG
CGAGTAAAAGACTCGGATGATGTACCTATGGTGCTAGTGGGAAACAAGTGTGATTTGCCAACAAGGACAG
TTGATACAAAACAAGCCCACGAACTGGCCAAGAGTTACGGGATTCCATTCATTGAAACCTCAGCCAAGAC
CAGACAGGGTGTTGAAGATGCTTTTTACACACTGGTAAGAGAAATACGCCAGTACCGAATGAAAAAACTC
AACAGCAGTGATGATGGGACTCAGGGTTGTATGGGATTGCCATGTGTGGTGATGTAACTCGAGTCTAGAG
GGCCCGACGCGTCTGGCCACCGGTCGCCCCTCTCCCTCCCCCCCCCCTAACGTTACTGGCCGAAGCCGCT
TGGAATAAGGCCGGTGTGCGTTTGTCTATATGTTATTTTCCACCATATTGCCGTCTTTTGGCAATGTGAG
GGCCCGGAAACCTGGCCCTGTCTTCTTGACGAGCATTCCTAGGGGTCTTTCCCCTCTCGCCAAAGGAATG
CAAGGTCTGTTGAATGTCGTGAAGGAAGCAGTTCCTCTGGAAGCTTCTTGAAGACAAACAACGTCTGTAG
CGACCCTTTGCAGGCAGCGGAACCCCCCACCTGGCGACAGGTGCCTCTGCGGCCAAAAGCCACGTGTATA
AGATACACCTGCAAAGGCGGCACAACCCCAGTGCCACGTTGTGAGTTGGATAGTTGTGGAAAGAGTCAAA
TGGCTCTCCTCAAGCGTATTCAACAAGGGGCTGAAGGATGCCCAGAAGGTACCCCATTGTATGGGATCTG
ATCTGGGGCCTCGGTGCACATGCTTTACATGTGTTTAGTCGAGGTTAAAAAAACGTCTAGGCCCCCCGAA
CCACGGGGACGTGGTTTTCCTTTGAAAAACACGATAATACCATGGCCACCGAGTACAAGCCCACGGTGCG
CCTCGCCACCCGCGACGACGTCCCCCGGGCCGTACGCACCCTCGCCGCCGCGTTCGCCGACTACCCCGCC
ACGCGCCACACCGTCGACCCGGACCGCCACATCGAGCGGGTCACCGAGCTGCAAGAACTCTTCCTCACGC
GCGTCGGGCTCGACATCGGCAAGGTGTGGGTCGCGGACGACGGCGCCGCGGTGGCGGTCTGGACCACGCC
GGAGAGCGTCGAAGCGGGGGCGGTGTTCGCCGAGATCGGCTCGCGCATGGCCGAGTTGAGCGGTTCCCGG
CTGGCCGCGCAGCAACAGATGGAAGGCCTCCTGGCGCCGCACCGGCCCAAGGAGCCCGCGTGGTTCCTGG
CCACCGTCGGCGTCTCGCCCGACCACCAGGGCAAGGGTCTGGGCAGCGCCGTCGTGCTCCCCGGAGTGGA
GGCGGCCGAGCGCGCTGGGGTGCCCGCCTTCCTGGAGACCTCCGCGCCCCGCAACCTCCCCTTCTACGAG
CGGCTCGGCTTCACCGTCACCGCCGACGTCGAGGTGCCCGAAGGACCGCGCACCTGGTGCATGACCCGCA
AGCCCGGTGCCTGAGTTAACAATCAACCTCTGGATTACAAAATTTGTGAAAGATTGACTGGTATTCTTAA
CTATGTTGCTCCTTTTACGCTATGTGGATACGCTGCTTTAATGCCTTTGTATCATGCTATTGCTTCCCGT
ATGGCTTTCATTTTCTCCTCCTTGTATAAATCCTGGTTGCTGTCTCTTTATGAGGAGTTGTGGCCCGTTG
TCAGGCAACGTGGCGTGGTGTGCACTGTGTTTGCTGACGCAACCCCCACTGGTTGGGGCATTGCCACCAC
CTGTCAGCTCCTTTCCGGGACTTTCGCTTTCCCCCTCCCTATTGCCACGGCGGAACTCATCGCCGCCTGC
CTTGCCCGCTGCTGGACAGGGGCTCGGCTGTTGGGCACTGACAATTCCGTGGTGTTGTCGGGGAAGCTGA
CGTCCTTTCCATGGCTGCTCGCCTGTGTTGCCACCTGGATTCTGCGCGGGACGTCCTTCTGCTACGTCCC
TTCGGCCCTCAATCCAGCGGACCTTCCTTCCCGCGGCCTGCTGCCGGCTCTGCGGCCTCTTCCGCGTCTT
CGCCTTCGCCCTCAGACGAGTCGGATCTCCCTTTGGGCCGCCTCCCCGCCTGGAATTAATTCTGCAGTCG
AGACCTAGAAAAACATGGAGCAATCACAAGTAGCAATACAGCAGCTACCAATGCTGATTGTGCCTGGCTA
GAAGCACAAGAGGAGGAGGAGGTGGGTTTTCCAGTCACACCTCAGGTACCTTTAAGACCAATGACTTACA
AGGCAGCTGTAGATCTTAGCCACTTTTTAAAAGAAAAGAGGGGACTGGAAGGGCTAATTCACTCCCAACG
AAGACAAGATCTGCTTTTTGCTTGTACTGGGTCTCTCTGGTTAGACCAGATCTGAGCCTGGGAGCTCTCT
GGCTAACTAGGGAACCCACTGCTTAAGCCTCAATAAAGCTTGCCTTGAGTGCTTCAAGTAGTGTGTGCCC
GTCTGTTGTGTGACTCTGGTAACTAGAGATCCCTCAGACCCTTTTAGTCAGTGTGGAAAATCTCTAGCAG
TAGTAGTTCATGTCATCTTATTATTCAGTATTTATAACTTGCAAAGAAATGAATATCAGAGAGTGAGAGG
CCTTGACATTGTTTAAACCCGCTGATCAGCCTCGACTGTGCCTTCTAGTTGCCAGCCATCTGTTGTTTGC
CCCTCCCCCGTGCCTTCCTTGACCCTGGAAGGTGCCACTCCCACTGTCCTTTCCTAATAAAATGAGGAAA
TTGCATCGCATTGTCTGAGTAGGTGTCATTCTATTCTGGGGGGTGGGGTGGGGCAGGACAGCAAGGGGGA
GGATTGGGAAGACAATAGCAGGCATGCTGGGGATGCGGTGGGCTCTATGGCTTCTGAGGCGGAAAGAACC
AGCTGGGGCTCTAGGGGGTATCCCC
[124 nt withheld, positions 6606-6729]
C
[91 nt withheld, positions 6731-6821]
A
[49 nt withheld, positions 6823-6871]
CCTTTGACGTTGGAGTCCACGTTCTTT
[37 nt withheld, positions 6899-6935]
ACCCTATCTCGGTCTATTCTTTTGATTTATAAGGGATTTTGCCGATTTCGGCCTATTGGTTAAAAAATGA
GCTGATTTAACAAAAATTTAACGCGAATTAATTCTGTGGAATGTGTGTCAGTTAGGGTGTGGAAAGTCCC
CAGGCTCCCCAGCAGGCAGAAGTATGCAAAGCATGCATCTCAATTAGTCAGCAACCAGGTGTGGAAAGTC
CCCAGGCTCCCCAGCAGGCAGAAGTATGCAAAGCATGCATCTCAATTAGTCAGCAACCATAGTCCCGCCC
CTAACTCCGCCCATCCCGCCCCTAACTCCGCCCAGTTCCGCCCATTCTCCGCCCCATGGCTGACTAATTT
TTTTTATTTATGCAGAGGCCGAGGCCGCCTCTGCCTCTGAGCTATTCCAGAAGTAGTGAGGAGGCTTTTT
TGGAGGCCTAGGCTTTTGCAAAAAGCTCCCGGGAGCTTGTATATCCATTTTCGGATCTGATCAGCACGTG
ATGAAAAAGCCTGAACTCACCGCGACGTCTGTCGAGAAGTTTCTGATCGAAAAGTTCGACAGCGTCTCCG
ACCTGATGCAGCTCTCGGAGGGCGAAGAATCTCGTGCTTTCAGCTTCGATGTAGGAGGGCGTGGATATGT
CCTGCGGGTAAATAGCTGCGCCGATGGTTTCTACAAAGATCGTTATGTTTATCGGCACTTTGCATCGGCC
GCGCTCCCGATTCCGGAAGTGCTTGACATTGGGGAATTCAGCGAGAGCCTGACCTATTGCATCTCCCGCC
GTGCACAGGGTGTCACGTTGCAAGACCTGCCTGAAACCGAACTGCCCGCTGTTCTGCAGCCGGTCGCGGA
GGCCATGGATGCGATCGCTGCGGCCGATCTTAGCCAGACGAGCGGGTTCGGCCCATTCGGACCGCAAGGA
ATCGGTCAATACACTACATGGCGTGATTTCATATGCGCGATTGCTGATCCCCATGTGTATCACTGGCAAA
CTGTGATGGACGACACCGTCAGTGCGTCCGTCGCGCAGGCTCTCGATGAGCTGATGCTTTGGGCCGAGGA
CTGCCCCGAAGTCCGGCACCTCGTGCACGCGGATTTCGGCTCCAACAATGTCCTGACGGACAATGGCCGC
ATAACAGCGGTCATTGACTGGAGCGAGGCGATGTTCGGGGATTCCCAATACGAGGTCGCCAACATCTTCT
TCTGGAGGCCGTGGTTGGCTTGTATGGAGCAGCAGACGCGCTACTTCGAGCGGAGGCATCCGGAGCTTGC
AGGATCGCCGCGGCTCCGGGCGTATATGCTCCGCATTGGTCTTGACCAACTCTATCAGAGCTTGGTTGAC
GGCAATTTCGATGATGCAGCTTGGGCGCAGGGTCGATGCGACGCAATCGTCCGATCCGGAGCCGGGACTG
TCGGGCGTACACAAATCGCCCGCAGAAGCGCGGCCGTCTGGACCGATGGCTGTGTAGAAGTACTCGCCGA
TAGTGGAAACCGACGCCCCAGCACTCGTCCGAGGGCAAAGGAATAGCACGTGCTACGAGATTTCGATTCC
ACCGCCGCCTTCTATGAAAGGTTGGGCTTCGGAATCGTTTTCCGGGACGCCGGCTGGATGATCCTCCAGC
GCGGGGATCTCATGCTGGAGTTCTTCGCCCACCCCAACTTGTTTATTGCAGCTTATAATGGTTACAAATA
AAGCAATAGCATCACAAATTTCACAAATAAAGCATTTTTTTCACTGCATTCTAGTTGTGGTTTGTCCAAA
CTCATCAATGTATCTTATCATGTCTGTATACCGTCGACCTCTAGCTAGAGCTTGGCGTAATCATGGTCAT
AGCTGTTTCCTGTGTGAAATTGTTATCCGCTCACAATTCCACACAACATACGAGCCGGAAGCATAAAGTG
TAAAGCCTGGGGTGCCTAATGAGTGAGCTAACTCACATTAATTGCGTTGCGCTCACTGCCCGCTTTCCAG
TCGGGAAACCTGTCGTGCCAGCTGCATTAATGAATCGGCCAACGCGCGGGGAGAGGCGGTTTGCGTATTG
GGCGCTCTTCCGCTTCCTCGCTCACTGACTCGCTGCGCTCGGTCGTTCGGCTGCGGCGAGCGGTATCAGC
TCACTCAAAGGCGGTAATACGGTTATCCACAGAATCAGGGGATAACGCAGGAAAGAACATGTGAGCAAAA
GGCCAGCAAAAGGCCAGGAACCGTAAAAAGGCCGCGTTGCTGGCGTTTTTCCATAGGCTCCGCCCCCCTG
ACGAGCATCACAAAAATCGACGCTCAAGTCAGAGGTGGCGAAACCCGACAGGACTATAAAGATACCAGGC
GTTTCCCCCTGGAAGCTCCCTCGTGCGCTCTCCTGTTCCGACCCTGCCGCTTACCGGATACCTGTCCGCC
TTTCTCCCTTCGGGAAGCGTGGCGCTTTCTCATAGCTCACGCTGTAGGTATCTCAGTTCGGTGTAGGTCG
TTCGCTCCAAGCTGGGCTGTGTGCACGAACCCCCCGTTCAGCCCGACCGCTGCGCCTTATCCGGTAACTA
TCGTCTTGAGTCCAACCCGGTAAGACACGACTTATCGCCACTGGCAGCAGCCACTGGTAACAGGATTAGC
AGAGCGAGGTATGTAGGCGGTGCTACAGAGTTCTTGAAGTGGTGGCCTAACTACGGCTACACTAGAAGAA
CAGTATTTGGTATCTGCGCTCTGCTGAAGCCAGTTACCTTCGGAAAAAGAGTTGGTAGCTCTTGATCCGG
CAAACAAACCACCGCTGGTAGCGGTGGTTTTTTTGTTTGCAAGCAGCAGATTACGCGCAGAAAAAAAGGA
TCTCAAGAAGATCCTTTGATCTTTTCTACGGGGTCTGACGCTCAGTGGAACGAAAACTCACGTTAAGGGA
TTTTGGTCATGAGATTATCAAAAAGGATCTTCACCTAGATCCTTTTAAATTAAAAATGAAGTTTTAAATC
AATCTAAAGTATATATGAGTAAACTTGGTCTGACAGTTACCAATGCTTAATCAGTGAGGCACCTATCTCA
GCGATCTGTCTATTTCGTTCATCCATAGTTGCCTGACTCCCCGTCGTGTAGATAACTACGATACGGGAGG
GCTTACCATCTGGCCCCAGTGCTGCAATGATACCGCGAGACCCACGCTCACCGGCTCCAGATTTATCAGC
AATAAACCAGCCAGCCGGAAGGGCCGAGCGCAGAAGTGGTCCTGCAACTTTATCCGCCTCCATCCAGTCT
ATTAATTGTTGCCGGGAAGCTAGAGTAAGTAGTTCGCCAGTTAATAGTTTGCGCAACGTTGTTGCCATTG
CTACAGGCATCGTGGTGTCACGCTCGTCGTTTGGTATGGCTTCATTCAGCTCCGGTTCCCAACGATCAAG
GCGAGTTACATGATCCCCCATGTTGTGCAAAAAAGCGGTTAGCTCCTTCGGTCCTCCGATCGTTGTCAGA
AGTAAGTTGGCCGCAGTGTTATCACTCATGGTTATGGCAGCACTGCATAATTCTCTTACTGTCATGCCAT
CCGTAAGATGCTTTTCTGTGACTGGTGAGTACTCAACCAAGTCATTCTGAGAATAGTGTATGCGGCGACC
GAGTTGCTCTTGCCCGGCGTCAATACGGGATAATACCGCGCCACATAGCAGAACTTTAAAAGTGCTCATC
ATTGGAAAACGTTCTTCGGGGCGAAAACTCTCAAGGATCTTACCGCTGTTGAGATCCAGTTCGATGTAAC
CCACTCGTGCACCCAACTGATCTTCAGCATCTTTTACTTTCACCAGCGTTTCTGGGTGAGCAAAAACAGG
AAGGCAAAATGCCGCAAAAAAGGGAATAAGGGCGACACGGAAATGTTGAATACTCATACTCTTCCTTTTT
CAATATTATTGAAGCATTTATCAGGGTTATTGTCTCATGAGCGGATACATATTTGAATGTATTTAGAAAA
ATAAACAAATAGGGGTTCCGCGCACATTTCCCCGAAAAGTGCCACCTGACGTCGACGGATCGGGAGATCA
ACTTGTTTATTGCAGCTTATAATGGTTACAAATAAAGCAATAGCATCACAAATTTCACAAATAAAGCATT
TTTTTCACTGCATTCTAGTTGTGGTTTGTCCAAACTCATCAATGTATCTTATCATGTCTGGATCAACTGG
ATAACTCAAGCTAACCAAAATCATCCCAAACTTCCCACCCCATACCCTATTACCACTGCCAATTACCTGT
GGTTTCATTTACTCTAAACCTGTGATTCCTCTGAATTATTTTCATTTTAAAGAAATTGTATTTGTTAAAT
ATGTACTACAAACTTAGTAGT
Features (pLannotate 1.2.2; 33 found; start..end, strand, type, name):
    377..634     +  LTR            5' LTR (truncated): truncated 5' long terminal repeat (LTR) from HIV-1
    681..806     +  misc_feature   HIV-1 Ψ: packaging signal of human immunodeficiency virus type 1
    790..1128    +  CDS            HIV-1 gag (fragment): gag protein from human immunodeficiency virus 1; gag
   1303..1536    +  misc_feature   RRE: The Rev response element (RRE) of HIV-1 allows for Rev-dependent mRNA export from the nucleus to the cytoplasm.
   1913..2013    +  CDS            Rev (fragment): human immunodeficiency virus 1 (HIV-1) Rev protein; rev; enhances nuclear export of unspliced and incompletely spliced viral mRNAs
   2063..2180    +  misc_feature   cPPT/CTS: central polypurine tract and central termination sequence of HIV-1
   2245..2619    -  CDS            BleoR: antibiotic-binding protein; Sh ble from Streptoalloteichus hindustanus; confers resistance to bleomycin, phleomycin, and Zeocin™
   2639..2686    -  promoter       EM7 promoter: synthetic bacterial promoter&nbsp
   2791..3094    +  enhancer       CMV enhancer: human cytomegalovirus immediate early enhancer
   3095..3298    +  promoter       CMV promoter: human cytomegalovirus (CMV) immediate early promoter
   3386..3409    +  CDS            5xFLAG (fragment): five tandem FLAG® epitope tags
   3411..3974    +  CDS            NRAS: RASN_HUMAN - Also known as HRAS1. Experimental evidence at protein level: Swiss-Prot protein existence level 1. Ras proteins bind GDP/GTP and possess intrinsic GTPase activity. From Homo sapiens (Human).
   4017..4589    +  misc_feature   IRES: internal ribosome entry site (IRES) of the encephalomyocarditis virus (EMCV)
   4598..5194    +  CDS            PuroR: puromycin N-acetyltransferase; pac from Streptomyces alboniger; confers resistance to puromycin
   5201..5789    +  misc_feature   WPRE: woodchuck hepatitis virus posttranscriptional regulatory element
   5806..5994    +  CDS            nef (fragment): NEF_HV1Z2 - Experimental evidence at protein level: Swiss-Prot protein existence level 1. Extracellular Nef protein targets CD4(+) T-lymphocytes for apoptosis by interacting with CXCR4 surface receptors. From Human immunodeficiency virus type 1 group M subtype D (isolate Z2/CDC-Z34) (HIV-1).
   5996..6229    +  LTR            3' LTR (ΔU3): self-inactivating 3' long terminal repeat (LTR) from HIV-1
   6336..6560    +  polyA_signal   bGH poly(A) signal: bovine growth hormone polyadenylation signal
   6564..6585    +  promoter       SV40 promoter (fragment): SV40 enhancer and early promoter
   6606..7034    +  rep_origin     f1 ori (sequence partly withheld): f1 bacteriophage origin of replication; arrow indicates direction of (+) strand synthesis
   7048..7377    +  promoter       SV40 promoter: SV40 enhancer and early promoter
   7426..8451    +  CDS            HygR: aminoglycoside phosphotransferase from E. coli; aph(4)-Ia; confers resistance to hygromycin
   8461..8586    +  CDS            ble (fragment): BLE_KLEPN - Experimental evidence at protein level: Swiss-Prot protein existence level 1. Binding protein with a strong affinity to the bleomycin family of antibiotics. Binds to CL990; an antimitotic-antibiotic compound. From Klebsiella pneumoniae.
   8581..8702    +  polyA_signal   SV40 poly(A) signal: SV40 polyadenylation signal
   8773..8795    -  protein_bind   lac operator (fragment): The lac repressor binds to the lac operator to inhibit transcription in E. coli. This inhibition can be relieved by adding lactose or isopropyl-β-D-thiogalactopyranoside (IPTG). lac repressor encoded by lacI
   8799..8829    -  promoter       lac promoter: promoter for the E. coli lac operon
   8844..8865    -  protein_bind   CAP binding site: CAP binding activates transcription in the presence of cAMP. E. coli catabolite activator protein
   8878..8970    -  CDS            lacI (fragment): lac repressor; lacI; The lac repressor binds to the lac operator to inhibit transcription in E. coli. This inhibition can be relieved by adding lactose or isopropyl-β-D-thiogalactopyranoside (IPTG).
   9153..9741    -  rep_origin     ori: high-copy-number ColE1/pMB1/pBR322/pUC origin of replication
   9912..10772   -  CDS            AmpR: β-lactamase; bla; confers resistance to ampicillin, carbenicillin, and related antibiotics
  10773..10877   -  promoter       AmpR promoter: bla
  10925..11059   +  polyA_signal   SV40 poly(A) signal: SV40 polyadenylation signal
  11226..329     +  CDS            nef (fragment) (across the origin): NEF_HV1BR - Experimental evidence at protein level: Swiss-Prot protein existence level 1. Extracellular Nef protein targets CD4(+) T-lymphocytes for apoptosis by interacting with CXCR4 surface receptors (PubMed:14990729). From Human immunodeficiency virus type 1 group M subtype B (isolate BRU/LAI) (HIV-1).
