[The description below was written by a language model from this plasmid's Addgene catalogue record and pLannotate feature annotations shown in this document.]
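Description:
pLEX-FLAG-NRASQ61K-IRES-Puro is an HIV-1-based lentiviral transfer and mammalian expression plasmid built on the pLEX backbone, about 11.2 kb in total. It is propagated in E. coli through a high-copy ColE1/pUC-type origin with ampicillin resistance (AmpR), and it also carries an f1 origin. The viral portion contains a truncated 5' LTR, the Ψ packaging signal with a gag fragment, the Rev response element, the cPPT/CTS and a self-inactivating ΔU3 3' LTR. The region between the LTRs can therefore be packaged into particles when helper functions are supplied in trans, and it integrates without regenerating an active viral promoter.

The payload is a bicistronic cassette driven by the CMV immediate-early enhancer and promoter. Human NRAS carrying the Q61K substitution, an activating change at the codon 61 hotspot, is fused at its N terminus to a FLAG epitope. The annotation software matched this tag as a fragment of a multi-FLAG feature. An EMCV IRES follows and directs translation of puromycin N-acetyltransferase from the same transcript, so puromycin selection enriches for cells expressing the tagged Ras protein. A WPRE downstream enhances transcript stability and expression.

The feature table also lists elements not mentioned in the catalogue fields. These include an EM7-driven BleoR cassette in reverse orientation upstream of CMV, and an SV40 promoter–HygR unit in the backbone outside the LTRs. Puromycin is the only mammalian selection marker recorded. The construct is intended for transient expression or stable transduction of FLAG-tagged oncogenic N-Ras in mammalian cells. The FLAG tag permits detection or affinity capture of the protein.
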