Addgene plasmid #120575: pLEX-FLAG-NRASQ61K-IRES-Puro
Purpose: Expresses Flag-N-Ras Q61K fusion protein in mammalian cells & for virus production
Depositing lab: Paul Khavari. Depositing organization: Stanford University. Publication: The Functional Proximal Proteome of Oncogenic Ras Includes mTORC2. Kovalski JR, Bhaduri A, Zehnder AM, Neela PH, Che Y, Wozniak GG, Khavari PA. Mol Cell. 2019 Jan 4. pii: S1097-2765(18)31031-1. doi: 10.1016/j.molcel.2018.12.001. PubMed 30639242.
Backbone
  Vector backbone: pLEX
  Backbone manufacturer: Thermo Scientific
  Backbone size w/o insert (bp): 10682
  Total vector size (bp): 11226
  Vector type: Mammalian Expression, Lentiviral
  Selectable markers: Puromycin
Growth in bacteria
  Bacterial resistance: Ampicillin, 100 μg/mL
  Growth temperature: 37°C
  Growth strain: NEB Stable
  Copy number: Unknown
Gene/Insert
  Gene/Insert name: NRAS
  Species: H. sapiens (human)
  Insert size (bp): 594
  Mutation: Q61K
  Entrez Gene: NRAS (a.k.a. ALPS4, CMNS, KRAS, N-ras, NCMS, NRAS1, NS6)
  Promoter: CMV
  Tag / fusion protein: FLAG (N terminal on insert)
  Cloning method: Ligation Independent Cloning
  Sequencing primers: 5′ CACCAAAATCAACGGGACTT; 3′ ATATAGACAAACGCACACCGGCCT
Terms and licenses: Academic/Nonprofit Terms; Industry Terms: Not Available to Industry
How to cite: pLEX-FLAG-NRASQ61K-IRES-Puro was a gift from Paul Khavari (Addgene plasmid # 120575 ; http://n2t.net/addgene:120575 ; RRID:Addgene_120575)
