>Addgene plasmid #120575 | pLEX-FLAG-NRASQ61K-IRES-Puro | depositor partial sequence | sequence record 229015 | pLEX Forward
GGGAGGTCTATATAAGCAGAGCTCGTTTAGTGAACCGTCAGATCGCCTGGAGACGCCATCCACGCTGTTT
TGACCTCCATAGAAGACACCGACTCTACTAGAGGATCCATGGATTATAAAGATGACGACGATAAAACTGA
GTACAAACTGGTGGTGGTTGGAGCAGGTGGTGTTGGGAAAAGCGCACTGACAATCCAGCTAATCCAGAAC
CACTTTGTAGATGAATATGATCCCACCATAGAGGATTCTTACAGAAAACAAGTGGTTATAGATGGTGAAA
CCTGTTTGTTGGACATACTGGATACAGCTGGAAAAGAAGAGTACAGTGCCATGAGAGACCAATACATGAG
GACAGGCGAAGGCTTCCTCTGTGTATTTGCCATCAATAATAGCAAGTCATTTGCGGATATTAACCTCTAC
AGGGAGCAGATTAAGCGAGTAAAAGACTCGGATGATGTACCTATGGTGCTAGTGGGAAACAAGTGTGATT
TGCCAACAAGGACAGTTGATACAAAACAAGCCCACGAACTGGCCAAGAGTTACGGGATTCCATTCATTGA
AACCTCAGCCAAGACCAGACAGGGTGTTGAAGATGCTTTTTACACACTGGTAAGAGAAATACGCCAGTAC
CGAATGAAAAAACTCAACAGCAGTGATGATGGGACTCAGGGTTGTATGGGATTGCCATGTGTGGTGATGT
AACTCGAGTCTAGAGGGCCCGACGCGTCTGGCCACCGGTCGCCCCTCTCCCTCCCCCCCCCCTAACGTTA
CTGGCCGAAGCCGCTTGGAATAAGGCCGGTGTGCGTTTGTCTATATGTTATTTTCCACCATATTGCCGTC
TTTTGGCAATGTGAGGGCCCGGAAACCTGGCCCTGTCTTCTTGAC
