>Addgene plasmid #120575 | pLEX-FLAG-NRASQ61K-IRES-Puro | depositor partial sequence | sequence record 229016 | pLEX Reverse
ACTAGAGGATCCATGGATTATAAAGATGACGACGATAAAACTGAGTACAAACTGGTGGTGGTTGGAGCAG
GTGGTGTTGGGAAAAGCGCACTGACAATCCAGCTAATCCAGAACCACTTTGTAGATGAATATGATCCCAC
CATAGAGGATTCTTACAGAAAACAAGTGGTTATAGATGGTGAAACCTGTTTGTTGGACATACTGGATACA
GCTGGAAAAGAAGAGTACAGTGCCATGAGAGACCAATACATGAGGACAGGCGAAGGCTTCCTCTGTGTAT
TTGCCATCAATAATAGCAAGTCATTTGCGGATATTAACCTCTACAGGGAGCAGATTAAGCGAGTAAAAGA
CTCGGATGATGTACCTATGGTGCTAGTGGGAAACAAGTGTGATTTGCCAACAAGGACAGTTGATACAAAA
CAAGCCCACGAACTGGCCAAGAGTTACGGGATTCCATTCATTGAAACCTCAGCCAAGACCAGACAGGGTG
TTGAAGATGCTTTTTACACACTGGTAAGAGAAATACGCCAGTACCGAATGAAAAAACTCAACAGCAGTGA
TGATGGGACTCAGGGTTGTATGGGATTGCCATGTGTGGTGATGTAACTCGAGTCTAGAGGGCCCGACGCG
TCTGGCCACCGGTCG
